Addgene plasmid #25712: pAKTaq
Purpose: Bacterial expression of Taq polymerase
Depositing lab: David Engelke. Depositing organization: University of Michigan. Publication: Purification of Thermus aquaticus DNA polymerase expressed in Escherichia coli. Engelke DR, Krikos A, Bruck ME, Ginsburg D. Anal Biochem. 1990 Dec . 191(2):396-400. 10.1016/0003-2697(90)90238-5 PubMed 2085185.
Backbone
  Vector backbone: pTTQ18
  Backbone size w/o insert (bp): 4563
  Vector type: Bacterial Expression
Growth in bacteria
  Bacterial resistance: Ampicillin, 100 μg/mL
  Growth temperature: 37°C
  Growth strain: DH5alpha
  Copy number: High Copy
Gene/Insert
  Gene/Insert name: Taq polymerase
  Species: Thermus aquaticus
  Insert size (bp): 2501
  Cloning method: Restriction Enzyme; 5′ cloning site EcoRI (not destroyed); 3′ cloning site BglII (unknown if destroyed)
  Sequencing primers: 5′ Tac promoter; 3′ M13_puc_F
Terms and licenses: Academic/Nonprofit Terms; Industry Terms: Not Available to Industry
How to cite: pAKTaq was a gift from David Engelke (Addgene plasmid # 25712 ; http://n2t.net/addgene:25712 ; RRID:Addgene_25712)
