[The description below was written by a language model from this plasmid's Addgene catalogue record and the feature table of its GenBank file.]
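Description:
pAKTaq is a bacterial expression plasmid for producing the thermostable DNA polymerase of Thermus aquaticus (Taq polymerase) in Escherichia coli. It is built on the pTTQ18 backbone and totals about 7.0 kb, with the roughly 2.5 kb polymerase insert cloned between an EcoRI site at the 5′ end, which is retained, and a BglII site at the 3′ end, whose status after cloning is not recorded. The plasmid replicates from a high-copy ColE1/pMB1-type origin and is selected through the bla gene, which encodes beta-lactamase and confers ampicillin resistance from its own promoter.

The Taq polymerase coding sequence lies directly downstream of the tac promoter, a strong hybrid of the trp and lacUV5 promoters, followed by a lac operator. The vector also carries lacI under the lacIq promoter, a mutant allele that raises repressor output about tenfold. The plasmid therefore supplies enough lac repressor to keep the tac promoter shut off despite its high copy number, without depending on a host strain with a particular lacI genotype. Adding IPTG or lactose releases the repressor from the operator and induces transcription of the polymerase gene. The rrnB T1 and T2 terminators downstream of the cloning region stop transcription and limit read-through into the rest of the plasmid. Residual M13/pUC primer sites from the lacZ-derived polylinker flank the insert and are useful for sequence verification. No affinity tag or fusion partner is annotated on the open reading frame, so the enzyme appears to be expressed untagged. The construct is used for inducible overexpression and subsequent purification of recombinant Taq polymerase from E. coli.
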