LOCUS       Exported 7043 bp ds-DNA circular SYN 12-MAY-2021
DEFINITION  Bacterial expression of Taq polymerase.
ACCESSION   .
VERSION     .
KEYWORDS    pAKTaq
SOURCE      synthetic DNA construct
  ORGANISM  synthetic DNA construct
REFERENCE   1 (bases 1 to 7043)
  AUTHORS   Engelke DR, Krikos A, Bruck ME, Ginsburg D
  TITLE     Purification of Thermus aquaticus DNA polymerase expressed in
            Escherichia coli.
  JOURNAL   Anal Biochem. 1990 Dec . 191(2):396-400.
  PUBMED    2085185
REFERENCE   2 (bases 1 to 7043)
  AUTHORS   .
  TITLE     Direct Submission
  JOURNAL   Exported May 12, 2021 from SnapGene Server 1.1.58
            http://www.snapgene.com
FEATURES             Location/Qualifiers
     source          1..7043
                     /organism="synthetic DNA construct"
                     /mol_type="other DNA"
     promoter        131..159
                     /label=tac promoter
                     /note="strong E. coli promoter; hybrid between the trp and
                     lac UV5 promoters"
     protein_bind    167..183
                     /label=lac operator
                     /bound_moiety="lac repressor encoded by lacI"
                     /note="The lac repressor binds to the lac operator to
                     inhibit transcription in E. coli. This inhibition can be
                     relieved by adding lactose or
                     isopropyl-beta-D-thiogalactopyranoside (IPTG)."
     primer_bind     172..194
                     /label=M13/pUC Reverse
                     /note="In lacZ gene"
     CDS             212..2704
                     /codon_start=1
                     /product="thermostable DNA polymerase from Thermus
                     aquaticus"
                     /label=Taq polymerase
                     /translation="GMLPLFEPKGRVLLVDGHHLAYRTFHALKGLTTSRGEPVQAVYGF
                     AKSLLKALKEDGDAVIVVFDAKAPSFRHEAYGGYKAGRAPTPEDFPRQLALIKELVDLL
                     GLARLEVPGYEADDVLASLAKKAEKEGYEVRILTADKDLYQLLSDRIHVLHPEGYLITP
                     AWLWEKYGLRPDQWADYRALTGDESDNLPGVKGIGEKTARKLLEEWGSLEALLKNLDRL
                     KPAIREKILAHMDDLKLSWDLAKVRTDLPLEVDFAKRREPDRERLRAFLERLEFGSLLH
                     EFGLLESPKALEEAPWPPPEGAFVGFVLSRKEPMWADLLALAAARGGRVHRAPEPYKAL
                     RDLKEARGLLAKDLSVLALREGLGLPPGDDPMLLAYLLDPSNTTPEGVARRYGGEWTEE
                     AGERAALSERLFANLWGRLEGEERLLWLYREVERPLSAVLAHMEATGVRLDVAYLRALS
                     LEVAEEIARLEAEVFRLAGHPFNLNSRDQLERVLFDELGLPAIGKTEKTGKRSTSAAVL
                     EALREAHPIVEKILQYRELTKLKSTYIDPLPDLIHPRTGRLHTRFNQTATATGRLSSSD
                     PNLQNIPVRTPLGQRIRRAFIAEEGWLLVALDYSQIELRVLAHLSGDENLIRVFQEGRD
                     IHTETASWMFGVPREAVDPLMRRAAKTINFGVLYGMSAHRLSQELAIPYEEAQAFIERY
                     FQSFPKVRAWIEKTLEEGRRRGYVETLFGRRRYVPDLEARVKSVREAAERMAFNMPVQG
                     TAADLMKLAMVKLFPRLEEMGARMLLQVHDELVLEAPKERAEAVARLAKEVMEGVYPLA
                     VPLEVEVGIGEDWLSAKE"
     primer_bind     complement(2745..2762)
                     /label=M13 Forward
                     /note="In lacZ gene. Also called M13-F20 or M13 (-21)
                     Forward"
     primer_bind     complement(2745..2761)
                     /label=M13 fwd
                     /note="common sequencing primer, one of multiple similar
                     variants"
     primer_bind     complement(2754..2776)
                     /label=M13/pUC Forward
                     /note="In lacZ gene"
     primer_bind     complement(2992..3009)
                     /label=pBAD Reverse
                     /note="For vectors with E. coli araBAD promoter, reverse
                     primer"
     terminator      3162..3248
                     /gene="Escherichia coli rrnB"
                     /label=rrnB T1 terminator
                     /note="transcription terminator T1 from the E. coli rrnB
                     gene"
     terminator      3340..3367
                     /label=rrnB T2 terminator
                     /note="transcription terminator T2 from the E. coli rrnB
                     gene"
     primer_bind     complement(3482..3501)
                     /label=pRS-marker
                     /note="pRS vectors, use to sequence yeast selectable
                     marker"
     primer_bind     3601..3623
                     /label=pGEX 3'
                     /note="pGEX vectors, reverse primer"
     primer_bind     complement(3661..3679)
                     /label=pBRforEco
                     /note="pBR322 vectors, upsteam of EcoRI site, forward
                     primer"
     promoter        3735..3812
                     /gene="lacI (mutant)"
                     /label=lacIq promoter
                     /note="In the lacIq allele, a single base change in the
                     promoter boosts expression of the lacI gene about 10-fold."
     CDS             3813..4895
                     /codon_start=1
                     /gene="lacI"
                     /product="lac repressor"
                     /label=lacI
                     /note="The lac repressor binds to the lac operator to
                     inhibit transcription in E. coli. This inhibition can be
                     relieved by adding lactose or
                     isopropyl-beta-D-thiogalactopyranoside (IPTG)."
                     /translation="MKPVTLYDVAEYAGVSYQTVSRVVNQASHVSAKTREKVEAAMAEL
                     NYIPNRVAQQLAGKQSLLIGVATSSLALHAPSQIVAAIKSRADQLGASVVVSMVERSGV
                     EACKAAVHNLLAQRVSGLIINYPLDDQDAIAVEAACTNVPALFLDVSDQTPINSIIFSH
                     EDGTRLGVEHLVALGHQQIALLAGPLSSVSARLRLAGWHKYLTRNQIQPIAEREGDWSA
                     MSGFQQTMQMLNEGIVPTAMLVANDQMALGAMRAITESGLRVGADISVVGYDDTEDSSC
                     YIPPLTTIKQDFRLLGQTSVDRLLQLSQGQAVKGNQLLPVSLVKRKTTLAPNTQTASPR
                     ALADSLMQLARQVSRLESGQ"
     primer_bind     complement(3832..3851)
                     /label=LacI-R
                     /note="LacI, reverse primer"
     promoter        5008..5112
                     /gene="bla"
                     /label=AmpR promoter
     CDS             5113..5973
                     /codon_start=1
                     /gene="bla"
                     /product="beta-lactamase"
                     /label=AmpR
                     /note="confers resistance to ampicillin, carbenicillin, and
                     related antibiotics"
                     /translation="MSIQHFRVALIPFFAAFCLPVFAHPETLVKVKDAEDQLGARVGYI
                     ELDLNSGKILESFRPEERFPMMSTFKVLLCGAVLSRIDAGQEQLGRRIHYSQNDLVEYS
                     PVTEKHLTDGMTVRELCSAAITMSDNTAANLLLTTIGGPKELTAFLHNMGDHVTRLDRW
                     EPELNEAIPNDERDTTMPVAMATTLRKLLTGELLTLASRQQLIDWMEADKVAGPLLRSA
                     LPAGWFIADKSGAGERGSRGIIAALGPDGKPSRIVVIYTTGSQATMDERNRQIAEIGAS
                     LIKHW"
     primer_bind     complement(5331..5350)
                     /label=Amp-R
                     /note="Ampicillin resistance gene, reverse primer"
     rep_origin      6144..6732
                     /direction=RIGHT
                     /label=ori
                     /note="high-copy-number ColE1/pMB1/pBR322/pUC origin of
                     replication"
     primer_bind     6633..6652
                     /label=pBR322ori-F
                     /note="pBR322 origin, forward primer"
     primer_bind     6886..6903
                     /label=L4440
                     /note="L4440 vector, forward primer"
ORIGIN
        1 aagctgtggt atggctgtgc aggtcgtaaa tcactgcata attcgtgtcg ctcaaggcgc
       61 actcccgttc tggataatgt tttttgcgcc gacatcataa cggttctggc aaatattctg
      121 aaatgagctg ttgacaatta atcatcggct cgtataatgt gtggaattgt gagcggataa
      181 caatttcaca caggaaacag cgatgaattc ggggatgctg cccctctttg agcccaaggg
      241 ccgggtcctc ctggtggacg gccaccacct ggcctaccgc accttccacg ccctgaaggg
      301 cctcaccacc agccgggggg agccggtgca ggcggtctac ggcttcgcca agagcctcct
      361 caaggccctc aaggaggacg gggacgcggt gatcgtggtc tttgacgcca aggccccctc
      421 cttccgccac gaggcctacg gggggtacaa ggcgggccgg gcccccacgc cggaggactt
      481 tccccggcaa ctcgccctca tcaaggagct ggtggacctc ctggggctgg cgcgcctcga
      541 ggtcccgggc tacgaggcgg acgacgtcct ggccagcctg gccaagaagg cggaaaagga
      601 gggctacgag gtccgcatcc tcaccgccga caaagacctt taccagctcc tttccgaccg
      661 catccacgtc ctccaccccg aggggtacct catcaccccg gcctggcttt gggaaaagta
      721 cggcctgagg cccgaccagt gggccgacta ccgggccctg accggggacg agtccgacaa
      781 ccttcccggg gtcaagggca tcggggagaa gacggcgagg aagcttctgg aggagtgggg
      841 gagcctggaa gccctcctca agaacctgga ccggctgaag cccgccatcc gggagaagat
      901 cctggcccac atggacgatc tgaagctctc ctgggacctg gccaaggtgc gcaccgacct
      961 gcccctggag gtggacttcg ccaaaaggcg ggagcccgac cgggagaggc ttagggcctt
     1021 tctggagagg cttgagtttg gcagcctcct ccacgagttc ggccttctgg aaagccccaa
     1081 ggccctggag gaggccccct ggcccccgcc ggaaggggcc ttcgtgggct ttgtgctttc
     1141 ccgcaaggag cccatgtggg ccgatcttct ggccctggcc gccgccaggg ggggccgggt
     1201 ccaccgggcc cccgagcctt ataaagccct cagggacctg aaggaggcgc gggggcttct
     1261 cgccaaagac ctgagcgttc tggccctgag ggaaggcctt ggcctcccgc ccggcgacga
     1321 ccccatgctc ctcgcctacc tcctggaccc ttccaacacc acccccgagg gggtggcccg
     1381 gcgctacggc ggggagtgga cggaggaggc gggggagcgg gccgcccttt ccgagaggct
     1441 cttcgccaac ctgtggggga ggcttgaggg ggaggagagg ctcctttggc tttaccggga
     1501 ggtggagagg cccctttccg ctgtcctggc ccacatggag gccacggggg tgcgcctgga
     1561 cgtggcctat ctcagggcct tgtccctgga ggtggccgag gagatcgccc gcctcgaggc
     1621 cgaggtcttc cgcctggccg gccacccctt caacctcaac tcccgggacc agctggaaag
     1681 ggtcctcttt gacgagctag ggcttcccgc catcggcaag acggagaaga ccggcaagcg
     1741 ctccaccagc gccgccgtcc tggaggccct ccgcgaggcc caccccatcg tggagaagat
     1801 cctgcagtac cgggagctca ccaagctgaa gagcacctac attgacccct tgccggacct
     1861 catccacccc aggacgggcc gcctccacac ccgcttcaac cagacggcca cggccacggg
     1921 caggctaagt agctccgatc ccaacctcca gaacatcccc gtccgcaccc cgcttgggca
     1981 gaggatccgc cgggccttca tcgccgagga ggggtggcta ttggtggccc tggactatag
     2041 ccagatagag ctcagggtgc tggcccacct ctccggcgac gagaacctga tccgggtctt
     2101 ccaggagggg cgggacatcc acacggagac cgccagctgg atgttcggcg tcccccggga
     2161 ggccgtggac cccctgatgc gccgggcggc caagaccatc aacttcgggg tcctctacgg
     2221 catgtcggcc caccgcctct cccaggagct agccatccct tacgaggagg cccaggcctt
     2281 cattgagcgc tactttcaga gcttccccaa ggtgcgggcc tggattgaga agaccctgga
     2341 ggagggcagg aggcgggggt acgtggagac cctcttcggc cgccgccgct acgtgccaga
     2401 cctagaggcc cgggtgaaga gcgtgcggga ggcggccgag cgcatggcct tcaacatgcc
     2461 cgtccagggc accgccgccg acctcatgaa gctggctatg gtgaagctct tccccaggct
     2521 ggaggaaatg ggggccagga tgctccttca ggtccacgac gagctggtcc tcgaggcccc
     2581 aaaagagagg gcggaggccg tggcccggct ggccaaggag gtcatggagg gggtgtatcc
     2641 cctggccgtg cccctggagg tggaggtggg gataggggag gactggctct ccgccaagga
     2701 gtgatagatc ctctagagtc gacctgcagg catgcaagct tggcactggc cgtcgtttta
     2761 caacgtcgtg actgggaaaa ccctggcgtt acccaactta atcgccttgc agcacatccc
     2821 cctttcgcca gctggcgtaa tagcgaagag gcccgcaccg atcgcccttc ccaacagttg
     2881 cgcagcctga atggcgaatg gcgcctgatg cggtattttc tccttacgca tctgtgcggt
     2941 atttcacacc gcataaattc cctgttttgg cggatgagag aagattttca gcctgataca
     3001 gattaaatca gaacgcagaa gcggtctgat aaaacagaat ttgcctggcg gcagtagcgc
     3061 ggtggtccca cctgacccca tgccgaactc agaagtgaaa cgccgtagcg ccgatggtag
     3121 tgtggggtct ccccatgcga gagtagggaa ctgccaggca tcaaataaaa cgaaaggctc
     3181 agtcgaaaga ctgggccttt cgttttatct gttgtttgtc ggtgaacgct ctcctgagta
     3241 ggacaaatcc gccgggagcg gatttgaacg ttgcgaagca acggcccgga gggtggcggg
     3301 caggacgccc gccataaact gccaggcatc aaattaagca gaaggccatc ctgacggatg
     3361 gcctttttgc gtttctacaa actcttcctg tcgtcatatc tacaagccat ccccccacag
     3421 atacggtaaa ctagcctcgt ttttgcatca ggaaagcagg gaatttatgg tgcactctca
     3481 gtacaatctg ctctgatgcc gcatagttaa gccagccccg acacccgcca acacccgctg
     3541 acgcgccctg acgggcttgt ctgctcccgg catccgctta cagacaagct gtgaccgtct
     3601 ccgggagctg catgtgtcag aggttttcac cgtcatcacc gaaacgcgcg agacgaaagg
     3661 gcctcgtgat acgcctattt ttataggtta atgtcatgat aataatggtt tcttagacgt
     3721 gaggttctgt acccgacacc atcgaatggt gcaaaacctt tcgcggtatg gcatgatagc
     3781 gcccggaaga gagtcaattc agggtggtga atgtgaaacc agtaacgtta tacgatgtcg
     3841 cagagtatgc cggtgtctct tatcagaccg tttcccgcgt ggtgaaccag gccagccacg
     3901 tttctgcgaa aacgcgggaa aaagtggaag cggcgatggc ggagctgaat tacattccca
     3961 accgcgtggc acaacaactg gcgggcaaac agtcgttgct gattggcgtt gccacctcca
     4021 gtctggccct gcacgcgccg tcgcaaattg tcgcggcgat taaatctcgc gccgatcaac
     4081 tgggtgccag cgtggtggtg tcgatggtag aacgaagcgg cgtcgaagcc tgtaaagcgg
     4141 cggtgcacaa tcttctcgcg caacgcgtca gtgggctgat cattaactat ccgctggatg
     4201 accaggatgc cattgctgtg gaagctgcct gcactaatgt tccggcgtta tttcttgatg
     4261 tctctgacca gacacccatc aacagtatta ttttctccca tgaagacggt acgcgactgg
     4321 gcgtggagca tctggtcgca ttgggtcacc agcaaatcgc gctgttagcg ggcccattaa
     4381 gttctgtctc ggcgcgtctg cgtctggctg gctggcataa atatctcact cgcaatcaaa
     4441 ttcagccgat agcggaacgg gaaggcgact ggagtgccat gtccggtttt caacaaacca
     4501 tgcaaatgct gaatgagggc atcgttccca ctgcgatgct ggttgccaac gatcagatgg
     4561 cgctgggcgc aatgcgcgcc attaccgagt ccgggctgcg cgttggtgcg gatatctcgg
     4621 tagtgggata cgacgatacc gaagacagct catgttatat cccgccgtta accaccatca
     4681 aacaggattt tcgcctgctg gggcaaacca gcgtggaccg cttgctgcaa ctctctcagg
     4741 gccaggcggt gaagggcaat cagctgttgc ccgtctcact ggtgaaaaga aaaaccaccc
     4801 tggcgcccaa tacgcaaacc gcctctcccc gcgcgttggc cgattcatta atgcagctgg
     4861 cacgacaggt ttcccgactg gaaagcgggc agtgagcgca acgcaattaa tgtaagttag
     4921 ctcactcatt aggcacccca ggctttacac tttatgcttc cgacctgcaa gaacctcacg
     4981 tcaggtggca cttttcgggg aaatgtgcgc ggaaccccta tttgtttatt tttctaaata
     5041 cattcaaata tgtatccgct catgagacaa taaccctgat aaatgcttca ataatattga
     5101 aaaaggaaga gtatgagtat tcaacatttc cgtgtcgccc ttattccctt ttttgcggca
     5161 ttttgccttc ctgtttttgc tcacccagaa acgctggtga aagtaaaaga tgctgaagat
     5221 cagttgggtg cacgagtggg ttacatcgaa ctggatctca acagcggtaa gatccttgag
     5281 agttttcgcc ccgaagaacg ttttccaatg atgagcactt ttaaagttct gctatgtggc
     5341 gcggtattat cccgtattga cgccgggcaa gagcaactcg gtcgccgcat acactattct
     5401 cagaatgact tggttgagta ctcaccagtc acagaaaagc atcttacgga tggcatgaca
     5461 gtaagagaat tatgcagtgc tgccataacc atgagtgata acactgcggc caacttactt
     5521 ctgacaacga tcggaggacc gaaggagcta accgcttttt tgcacaacat gggggatcat
     5581 gtaactcgcc ttgatcgttg ggaaccggag ctgaatgaag ccataccaaa cgacgagcgt
     5641 gacaccacga tgcctgtagc aatggcaaca acgttgcgca aactattaac tggcgaacta
     5701 cttactctag cttcccggca acaattaata gactggatgg aggcggataa agttgcagga
     5761 ccacttctgc gctcggccct tccggctggc tggtttattg ctgataaatc tggagccggt
     5821 gagcgtgggt ctcgcggtat cattgcagca ctggggccag atggtaagcc ctcccgtatc
     5881 gtagttatct acacgacggg gagtcaggca actatggatg aacgaaatag acagatcgct
     5941 gagataggtg cctcactgat taagcattgg taactgtcag accaagttta ctcatatata
     6001 ctttagattg atttaaaact tcatttttaa tttaaaagga tctaggtgaa gatccttttt
     6061 gataatctca tgaccaaaat cccttaacgt gagttttcgt tccactgagc gtcagacccc
     6121 gtagaaaaga tcaaaggatc ttcttgagat cctttttttc tgcgcgtaat ctgctgcttg
     6181 caaacaaaaa aaccaccgct accagcggtg gtttgtttgc cggatcaaga gctaccaact
     6241 ctttttccga aggtaactgg cttcagcaga gcgcagatac caaatactgt tcttctagtg
     6301 tagccgtagt taggccacca cttcaagaac tctgtagcac cgcctacata cctcgctctg
     6361 ctaatcctgt taccagtggc tgctgccagt ggcgataagt cgtgtcttac cgggttggac
     6421 tcaagacgat agttaccgga taaggcgcag cggtcgggct gaacgggggg ttcgtgcaca
     6481 cagcccagct tggagcgaac gacctacacc gaactgagat acctacagcg tgagctatga
     6541 gaaagcgcca cgcttcccga agggagaaag gcggacaggt atccggtaag cggcagggtc
     6601 ggaacaggag agcgcacgag ggagcttcca gggggaaacg cctggtatct ttatagtcct
     6661 gtcgggtttc gccacctctg acttgagcgt cgatttttgt gatgctcgtc aggggggcgg
     6721 agcctatgga aaaacgccag caacgcggcc tttttacggt tcctggcctt ttgctggcct
     6781 tttgctcaca tgttctttcc tgcgttatcc cctgattctg tggataaccg tattaccgcc
     6841 tttgagtgag ctgataccgc tcgccgcagc cgaacgaccg agcgcagcga gtcagtgagc
     6901 gaggaagcgg aagagcgccc aatacgcaaa ccgcctctcc ccgcgcgttg gccgattcat
     6961 taatgcagaa ttaattctca tgtttgacag cttatcatcg actgcacggt gcaccaatgc
     7021 ttctggcgtc aggcagccat cgg
//
