>Addgene plasmid #25712 | pAKTaq | addgene partial sequence | sequence record 55712 | M13pUC-rev  5'-AGCGGATAACAATTTCACACAGG-3'
TCTTTGAGCCCAAGGGCCGGGTCCTCCTGGTGGACGGCCACCACCTGGCCTACCGCACCTTCCACGCCCT
GAAGGGCCTCACCACCAGCCGGGGGGAGCCGGTGCAGGCGGTCTACGGCTTCGCCAAGAGCCTCCTCAAG
GCCCTCAAGGAGGACGGGGACGCGGTGATCGTGGTCTTTGACGCCAAGGCCCCCTCCTTCCGCCACGAGG
CCTACGGGGGGTACAAGGCGGGCCGGGCCCCCACGCCGGAGGACTTTCCCCGGCAACTCGCCCTCATCAA
GGAGCTGGTGGACCTCCTGGGGCTGGCGCGCCTCGAGGTCCCGGGCTACGAGGCGGACGACGTCCTGGCC
AGCCTGGCCAAGAAGGCGGAAAAGGAGGGCTACGAGGTCCGCATCCTCACCGCCGACAAAGACCTTTACC
AGCTCCTTTCCGACCGCATCCACGTCCTCCACCCCGAGGGGTACCTCATCACCCCGGCCTGGCTTTGGGA
AAAGTACGGCCTGAGGCCCGACCAGTGGGCCGACTACCGGGCCCTGACCGGGGACGAGTCCGACAACCTT
CCCGGGGTCAAGGGCATCGGGGAGAAGACGGCGAGGAAGCTTCTGGAGGAGTGGGGGAGCCTGGAAGCCC
TCCTCAAGAACCTGGACCGGCTGAAGCCCGCCATCCGGGAGAAGATCCTGGCCCACATGGACGATCTGAA
GCTCTCCTGGGACCTGGCCAAGGTGCGCACCGACCTGCCCCTGGAGGTGGACTTCGCCAAAAGGCGGGAG
CCCGACCGGGAGAGGCTTA
