>Addgene plasmid #25712 | pAKTaq | addgene partial sequence | sequence record 138105 | M13pUC-Fwd 5'-CCCAGTCACGACGTTGTAAAACG-3'
ACTCTAGAGGATCTATCACTCCTTGGCGGAGAGCCAGTCCTCCCCTATCCCCACCTCCACCTCCAGGGGC
ACGGCCAGGGGATACACCCCCTCCATGACCTCCTTGGCCAGCCGGGCCACGGCCTCCGCCCTCTCTTTTG
GGGCCTCGAGGACCAGCTCGTCGTGGACCTGAAGGAGCATCCTGGCCCCCATTTCCTCCAGCCTGGGGAA
GAGCTTCACCATAGCCAGCTTCATGAGGTCGGCGGCGGTGCCCTGGACGGGCATGTTGAAGGCCATGCGC
TCGGCCGCCTCCCGCACGCTCTTCACCCGGGCCTCTAGGTCTGGCACGTAGCGGCGGCGGCCGAAGAGGG
TCTCCACGTACCCCCGCCTCCTGCCCTCCTCCAGGGTCTTCTCAATCCAGGCCCGCACCTTGGGGAAGCT
CTGAAAGTAGCGCTCAATGAAGGCCTGGGCCTCCTCGTAAGGGATGGCTAGCTCCTGGGAGAGGCGGTGG
GCCGACATGCCGTAGAGGACCCCGAAGTTGATGGTCTTGGCCGCCCGGCGCATCAGGGGGTCCACGGCCT
CCCGGGGGACGCCGAACATCCAGCTGGCGGTCTCCGTGTGGATGTCCCGCCCCTCCTGGAAGACCCGGAT
CAGGTTCTCGTCGCCGGAGAGGTGGGCCAGCACCCTGAGCTCTATCTGGCTATAGTCCAGGGCCACCAAT
AGCCACCCCTCCTCGGCGATGAAGGCCCGGCGGATCCTCTGCCCAAGCGGGGTGCGG
